>Addgene plasmid #14204 | pAG426GPD-ccdB-EGFP | depositor full sequence | sequence record 7867 | Author sequence
GACGAAAGGGCCTCGTGATACGCCTATTTTTATAGGTTAATGTCATGATAATAATGGTTTCTTAGTATGA
TCCAATATCAAAGGAAATGATAGCATTGAAGGATGAGACTAATCCAATTGAGGAGTGGCAGCATATAGAA
CAGCTAAAGGGTAGTGCTGAAGGAAGCATACGATACCCCGCATGGAATGGGATAATATCACAGGAGGTAC
TAGACTACCTTTCATCCTACATAAATAGACGCATATAAGTACGCATTTAAGCATAAACACGCACTATGCC
GTTCTTCTCATGTATATATATATACAGGCAACACGCAGATATAGGTGCGACGTGAACAGTGAGCTGTATG
TGCGCAGCTCGCGTTGCATTTTCGGAAGCGCTCGTTTTCGGAAACGCTTTGAAGTTCCTATTCCGAAGTT
CCTATTCTCTAGAAAGTATAGGAACTTCAGAGCGCTTTTGAAAACCAAAAGCGCTCTGAAGACGCACTTT
CAAAAAACCAAAAACGCACCGGACTGTAACGAGCTACTAAAATATTGCGAATACCGCTTCCACAAACATT
GCTCAAAAGTATCTCTTTGCTATATATCTCTGTGCTATATCCCTATATAACCTACCCATCCACCTTTCGC
TCCTTGAACTTGCATCTAAACTCGACCTCTACATTTTTTATGTTTATCTCTAGTATTACTCTTTAGACAA
AAAAATTGTAGTAAGAACTATTCATAGAGTGAATCGAAAACAATACGAAAATGTAAACATTTCCTATACG
TAGTATATAGAGACAAAATAGAAGAAACCGTTCATAATTTTCTGACCAATGAAGAATCATCAACGCTATC
ACTTTCTGTTCACAAAGTATGCGCAATCCACATCGGTATAGAATATAATCGGGGATGCCTTTATCTTGAA
AAAATGCACCCGCAGCTTCGCTAGTAATCAGTAAACGCGGGAAGTGGAGTCAGGCTTTTTTTATGGAAGA
GAAAATAGACACCAAAGTAGCCTTCTTCTAACCTTAACGGACCTACAGTGCAAAAAGTTATCAAGAGACT
GCATTATAGAGCGCACAAAGGAGAAAAAAAGTAATCTAAGATGCTTTGTTAGAAAAATAGCGCTCTCGGG
ATGCATTTTTGTAGAACAAAAAAGAAGTATAGATTCTTTGTTGGTAAAATAGCGCTCTCGCGTTGCATTT
CTGTTCTGTAAAAATGCAGCTCAGATTCTTTGTTTGAAAAATTAGCGCTCTCGCGTTGCATTTTTGTTTT
ACAAAAATGAAGCACAGATTCTTCGTTGGTAAAATAGCGCTTTCGCGTTGCATTTCTGTTCTGTAAAAAT
GCAGCTCAGATTCTTTGTTTGAAAAATTAGCGCTCTCGCGTTGCATTTTTGTTCTACAAAATGAAGCACA
GATGCTTCGTTCAGGTGGCACTTTTCGGGGAAATGTGCGCGGAACCCCTATTTGTTTATTTTTCTAAATA
CATTCAAATATGTATCCGCTCATGAGACAATAACCCTGATAAATGCTTCAATAATATTGAAAAAGGAAGA
GTATGAGTATTCAACATTTCCGTGTCGCCCTTATTCCCTTTTTTGCGGCATTTTGCCTTCCTGTTTTTGC
TCACCCAGAAACGCTGGTGAAAGTAAAAGATGCTGAAGATCAGTTGGGTGCACGAGTGGGTTACATCGAA
CTGGATCTCAACAGCGGTAAGATCCTTGAGAGTTTTCGCCCCGAAGAACGTTTTCCAATGATGAGCACTT
TTAAAGTTCTGCTATGTGGCGCGGTATTATCCCGTATTGACGCCGGGCAAGAGCAACTCGGTCGCCGCAT
ACACTATTCTCAGAATGACTTGGTTGAGTACTCACCAGTCACAGAAAAGCATCTTACGGATGGCATGACA
GTAAGAGAATTATGCAGTGCTGCCATAACCATGAGTGATAACACTGCGGCCAACTTACTTCTGACAACGA
TCGGAGGACCGAAGGAGCTAACCGCTTTTTTGCACAACATGGGGGATCATGTAACTCGCCTTGATCGTTG
GGAACCGGAGCTGAATGAAGCCATACCAAACGACGAGCGTGACACCACGATGCCTGTAGCAATGGCAACA
ACGTTGCGCAAACTATTAACTGGCGAACTACTTACTCTAGCTTCCCGGCAACAATTAATAGACTGGATGG
AGGCGGATAAAGTTGCAGGACCACTTCTGCGCTCGGCCCTTCCGGCTGGCTGGTTTATTGCTGATAAATC
TGGAGCCGGTGAGCGTGGGTCTCGCGGTATCATTGCAGCACTGGGGCCAGATGGTAAGCCCTCCCGTATC
GTAGTTATCTACACGACGGGGAGTCAGGCAACTATGGATGAACGAAATAGACAGATCGCTGAGATAGGTG
CCTCACTGATTAAGCATTGGTAACTGTCAGACCAAGTTTACTCATATATACTTTAGATTGATTTAAAACT
TCATTTTTAATTTAAAAGGATCTAGGTGAAGATCCTTTTTGATAATCTCATGACCAAAATCCCTTAACGT
GAGTTTTCGTTCCACTGAGCGTCAGACCCCGTAGAAAAGATCAAAGGATCTTCTTGAGATCCTTTTTTTC
TGCGCGTAATCTGCTGCTTGCAAACAAAAAAACCACCGCTACCAGCGGTGGTTTGTTTGCCGGATCAAGA
GCTACCAACTCTTTTTCCGAAGGTAACTGGCTTCAGCAGAGCGCAGATACCAAATACTGTCCTTCTAGTG
TAGCCGTAGTTAGGCCACCACTTCAAGAACTCTGTAGCACCGCCTACATACCTCGCTCTGCTAATCCTGT
TACCAGTGGCTGCTGCCAGTGGCGATAAGTCGTGTCTTACCGGGTTGGACTCAAGACGATAGTTACCGGA
TAAGGCGCAGCGGTCGGGCTGAACGGGGGGTTCGTGCACACAGCCCAGCTTGGAGCGAACGACCTACACC
GAACTGAGATACCTACAGCGTGAGCTATGAGAAAGCGCCACGCTTCCCGAAGGGAGAAAGGCGGACAGGT
ATCCGGTAAGCGGCAGGGTCGGAACAGGAGAGCGCACGAGGGAGCTTCCAGGGGGAAACGCCTGGTATCT
TTATAGTCCTGTCGGGTTTCGCCACCTCTGACTTGAGCGTCGATTTTTGTGATGCTCGTCAGGGGGGCGG
AGCCTATGGAAAAACGCCAGCAACGCGGCCTTTTTACGGTTCCTGGCCTTTTGCTGGCCTTTTGCTCACA
TGTTCTTTCCTGCGTTATCCCCTGATTCTGTGGATAACCGTATTACCGCCTTTGAGTGAGCTGATACCGC
TCGCCGCAGCCGAACGACCGAGCGCAGCGAGTCAGTGAGCGAGGAAGCGGAAGAGCGCCCAATACGCAAA
CCGCCTCTCCCCGCGCGTTGGCCGATTCATTAATGCAGCTGGCACGACAGGTTTCCCGACTGGAAAGCGG
GCAGTGAGCGCAACGCAATTAATGTGAGTTACCTCACTCATTAGGCACCCCAGGCTTTACACTTTATGCT
TCCGGCTCCTATGTTGTGTGGAATTGTGAGCGGATAACAATTTCACACAGGAAACAGCTATGACCATGAT
TACGCCAAGCGCGCAATTAACCCTCACTAAAGGGAACAAAAGCTGGAGCTCTTCGAGTTTATCATTATCA
ATACTCGCCATTTCAAAGAATACGTAAATAATTAATAGTAGTGATTTTCCTAACTTTATTTAGTCAAAAA
ATTAGCCTTTTAATTCTGCTGTAACCCGTACATGCCCAAAATAGGGGGCGGGTTACACAGAATATATAAC
ACCGAAGGTGCCTGGGTGAACAGGTTTATTCCTGGCATCCACTAAATATAATGGAGCCCGCTTTTTAAGC
TGGCATCCAGAAAAAAAAAGAATCCCAGCACCAAAATATTGTTTTCTTCACCAACCATCAGTTCATAGGT
CCATTCTCTTAGCGCAACTACAGAGAACAGGGGCACAAACAGGCAAAAAACGGGCACAACCTCAATGGAG
TGATGCAACCTGCCTGGAGTAAATGATGACACAAGGCAATTGACCCACGCATGTATCTATCTCATTTTCT
TACACCTTCTATTACCTTCTGCTCTCTCTGATTTGGAAAAAGCTGAAAAAAAAGGTTGAAACCAGTTCCC
TGAAATTATTCCCCTACTTGACTAATAAGTATATAAAGACGGTAGGTATTGATTGTAATTCTGTAAATCT
ATTTCTTAAACTTCTTAAATTCTACTTTTATAGTTAGTCTTTTTTTTAGTTTTAAAACACCAGAACTTAG
TTTCGACGGATTCTAGAACTAGTGGATCCCCCATCACAAGTTTGTACAAAAAAGCTGAACGAGAAACGTA
AAATGATATAAATATCAATATATTAAATTAGATTTTGCATAAAAAACAGACTACATAATACTGTAAAACA
CAACATATCCAGTCACTATGGCGGCCGCATTAGGCACCCCAGGCTTTACACTTTATGCTTCCGGCTCGTA
TAATGTGTGGATTTTGAGTTAGGATCCGTCGAGATTTTCAGGAGCTAAGGAAGCTAAAATGGAGAAAAAA
ATCACTGGATATACCACCGTTGATATATCCCAATGGCATCGTAAAGAACATTTTGAGGCATTTCAGTCAG
TTGCTCAATGTACCTATAACCAGACCGTTCAGCTGGATATTACGGCCTTTTTAAAGACCGTAAAGAAAAA
TAAGCACAAGTTTTATCCGGCCTTTATTCACATTCTTGCCCGCCTGATGAATGCTCATCCGGAATTCCGT
ATGGCAATGAAAGACGGTGAGCTGGTGATATGGGATAGTGTTCACCCTTGTTACACCGTTTTCCATGAGC
AAACTGAAACGTTTTCATCGCTCTGGAGTGAATACCACGACGATTTCCGGCAGTTTCTACACATATATTC
GCAAGATGTGGCGTGTTACGGTGAAAACCTGGCCTATTTCCCTAAAGGGTTTATTGAGAATATGTTTTTC
GTCTCAGCCAATCCCTGGGTGAGTTTCACCAGTTTTGATTTAAACGTGGCCAATATGGACAACTTCTTCG
CCCCCGTTTTCACCATGGGCAAATATTATACGCAAGGCGACAAGGTGCTGATGCCGCTGGCGATTCAGGT
TCATCATGCCGTCTGTGATGGCTTCCATGTCGGCAGAATGCTTAATGAATTACAACAGTACTGCGATGAG
TGGCAGGGCGGGGCGTAAACGCCGCGTGGATCCGGCTTACTAAAAGCCAGATAACAGTATGCGTATTTGC
GCGCTGATTTTTGCGGTATAAGAATATATACTGATATGTATACCCGAAGTATGTCAAAAAGAGGTATGCT
ATGAAGCAGCGTATTACAGTGACAGTTGACAGCGACAGCTATCAGTTGCTCAAGGCATATATGATGTCAA
TATCTCCGGTCTGGTAAGCACAACCATGCAGAATGAAGCCCGTCGTCTGCGTGCCGAACGCTGGAAAGCG
GAAAATCAGGAAGGGATGGCTGAGGTCGCCCGGTTTATTGAAATGAACGGCTCTTTTGCTGACGAGAACA
GGGGCTGGTGAAATGCAGTTTAAGGTTTACACCTATAAAAGAGAGAGCCGTTATCGTCTGTTTGTGGATG
TACAGAGTGATATTATTGACACGCCCGGGCGACGGATGGTGATCCCCCTGGCCAGTGCACGTCTGCTGTC
AGATAAAGTCTCCCGTGAACTTTACCCGGTGGTGCATATCGGGGATGAAAGCTGGCGCATGATGACCACC
GATATGGCCAGTGTGCCGGTCTCCGTTATCGGGGAAGAAGTGGCTGATCTCAGCCACCGCGAAAATGACA
TCAAAAACGCCATTAACCTGATGTTCTGGGGAATATAAATGTCAGGCTCCCTTATACACAGCCAGTCTGC
AGGTCGACCATAGTGACTGGATATGTTGTGTTTTACAGTATTATGTAGTCTGTTTTTTATGCAAAATCTA
ATTTAATATATTGATATTTATATCATTTTACGTTTCTCGTTCAGCTTTCTTGTACAAAGTGGTGATGGGC
TGCAGGAATTCGATATCAAGCTTAATGGTGAGCAAGGGCGAGGAGCTGTTCACCGGGGTGGTGCCCATCC
TGGTCGAGCTGGACGGCGACGTAAACGGCCACAAGTTCAGCGTGTCCGGCGAGGGCGAGGGCGATGCCAC
CTACGGCAAGCTGACCCTGAAGTTCATCTGCACCACCGGCAAGCTGCCCGTGCCCTGGCCCACCCTCGTG
ACCACCCTGACCTACGGCGTGCAGTGCTTCAGCCGCTACCCCGACCACATGAAGCAGCACGACTTCTTCA
AGTCCGCCATGCCCGAAGGCTACGTCCAGGAGCGCACCATCTTCTTCAAGGACGACGGCAACTACAAGAC
CCGCGCCGAGGTGAAGTTCGAGGGCGACACCCTGGTGAACCGCATCGAGCTGAAGGGCATCGACTTCAAG
GAGGACGGCAACATCCTGGGGCACAAGCTGGAGTACAACTACAACAGCCACAACGTCTATATCATGGCCG
ACAAGCAGAAGAACGGCATCAAGGTGAACTTCAAGATCCGCCACAACATCGAGGACGGCAGCGTGCAGCT
CGCCGACCACTACCAGCAGAACACCCCCATCGGCGACGGCCCCGTGCTGCTGCCCGACAACCACTACCTG
AGCACCCAGTCCGCCCTGAGCAAAGACCCCAACGAGAAGCGCGATCACATGGTCCTGCTGGAGTTCGTGA
CCGCCGCCGGGATCACTCTCGGCATGGACGAGCTGTACAAGTAACTCGAGTCATGTAATTAGTTATGTCA
CGCTTACATTCACGCCCTCCCCCCACATCCGCTCTAACCGAAAAGGAAGGAGTTAGACAACCTGAAGTCT
AGGTCCCTATTTATTTTTTTATAGTTATGTTAGTATTAAGAACGTTATTTATATTTCAAATTTTTCTTTT
TTTTCTGTACAGACGCGTGTACGCATGTAACATTATACTGAAAACCTTGCTTGAGAAGGTTTTGGGACGC
TCGAAGGCTTTAATTTGCGGCCGGTACCCAATTCGCCCTATAGTGAGTCGTATTACGCGCGCTCACTGGC
CGTCGTTTTACAACGTCGTGACTGGGAAAACCCTGGCGTTACCCAACTTAATCGCCTTGCAGCACATCCC
CCTTTCGCCAGCTGGCGTAATAGCGAAGAGGCCCGCACCGATCGCCCTTCCCAACAGTTGCGCAGCCTGA
ATGGCGAATGGCGCG
[124 nt withheld, positions 7226-7349]
C
[91 nt withheld, positions 7351-7441]
A
[49 nt withheld, positions 7443-7491]
CCTTTGACGTTGGAGTCCACGTTCTTT
[37 nt withheld, positions 7519-7555]
ACCCTATCTCGGTCTATTCTTTTGATTTATAAGGGATTTTGCCGATTTCGGCCTATTGGTTAAAAAATGA
GCTGATTTAACAAAAATTTAACGCGAATTTTAACAAAATATTAACGTTTACAATTTCCTGATGCGGTATT
TTCTCCTTACGCATCTGTGCGGTATTTCACACCGCATAGGGTAATAACTGATATAATTAAATTGAAGCTC
TAATTTGTGAGTTTAGTATACATGCATTTACTTATAATACAGTTTTTTAGTTTTGCTGGCCGCATCTTCT
CAAATATGCTTCCCAGCCTGCTTTTCTGTAACGTTCACCCTCTACCTTAGCATCCCTTCCCTTTGCAAAT
AGTCCTCTTCCAACAATAATAATGTCAGATCCTGTAGAGACCACATCATCCACGGTTCTATACTGTTGAC
CCAATGCGTCTCCCTTGTCATCTAAACCCACACCGGGTGTCATAATCAACCAATCGTAACCTTCATCTCT
TCCACCCATGTCTCTTTGAGCAATAAAGCCGATAACAAAATCTTTGTCGCTCTTCGCAATGTCAACAGTA
CCCTTAGTATATTCTCCAGTAGATAGGGAGCCCTTGCATGACAATTCTGCTAACATCAAAAGGCCTCTAG
GTTCCTTTGTTACTTCTTCTGCCGCCTGCTTCAAACCGCTAACAATACCTGGGCCCACCACACCGTGTGC
ATTCGTAATGTCTGCCCATTCTGCTATTCTGTATACACCCGCAGAGTACTGCAATTTGACTGTATTACCA
ATGTCAGCAAATTTTCTGTCTTCGAAGAGTAAAAAATTGTACTTGGCGGATAATGCCTTTAGCGGCTTAA
CTGTGCCCTCCATGGAAAAATCAGTCAAGATATCCACATGTGTTTTTAGTAAACAAATTTTGGGACCTAA
TGCTTCAACTAACTCCAGTAATTCCTTGGTGGTACGAACATCCAATGAAGCACACAAGTTTGTTTGCTTT
TCGTGCATGATATTAAATAGCTTGGCAGCAACAGGACTAGGATGAGTAGCAGCACGTTCCTTATATGTAG
CTTTCGACATGATTTATCTTCGTTTCCTGCAGGTTTTTGTTCTGTGCAGTTGGGTTAAGAATACTGGGCA
ATTTCATGTTTCTTCAACACTACATATGCGTATATATACCAATCTAAGTCTGTGCTCCTTCCTTCGTTCT
TCCTTCTGTTCGGAGATTACCGAATCAAAAAAATTTCAAAGAAACCGAAATCAAAAAAAAGAATAAAAAA
AAAATGATGAATTGAATTGAAAAGCTGTGGTATGGTGCACTCTCAGTACAATCTGCTCTGATGCCGCATA
GTTAAGCCAGCCCCGACACCCGCCAACACCCGCTGACGCGCCCTGACGGGCTTGTCTGCTCCCGGCATCC
GCTTACAGACAAGCTGTGACCGTCTCCGGGAGCTGCATGTGTCAGAGGTTTTCACCGTCATCACCGAAAC
GCGCGA
Features (pLannotate 1.2.2; 29 found; start..end, strand, type, name):
     69..1411    +  rep_origin     2μ ori: yeast 2μ plasmid origin of replication
   1438..1542    +  promoter       AmpR promoter: bla
   1543..2403    +  CDS            AmpR: β-lactamase; bla; confers resistance to ampicillin, carbenicillin, and related antibiotics
   2574..3162    +  rep_origin     ori: high-copy-number ColE1/pMB1/pBR322/pUC origin of replication
   3345..3437    +  CDS            lacI (fragment): lac repressor; lacI; The lac repressor binds to the lac operator to inhibit transcription in E. coli. This inhibition can be relieved by adding lactose or isopropyl-β-D-thiogalactopyranoside (IPTG).
   3450..3471    +  protein_bind   CAP binding site: CAP binding activates transcription in the presence of cAMP. E. coli catabolite activator protein
   3486..3516    +  promoter       lac promoter: promoter for the E. coli lac operon
   3524..3540    +  protein_bind   lac operator: The lac repressor binds to the lac operator to inhibit transcription in E. coli. This inhibition can be relieved by adding lactose or isopropyl-β-D-thiogalactopyranoside (IPTG). lac repressor encoded by lacI
   3585..3603    +  promoter       T3 promoter: promoter for bacteriophage T3 RNA polymerase
   3632..4276    +  promoter       GAP promoter: S. cerevisiae TDH3; promoter for glyceraldehyde-3-phosphate dehydrogenase
   4282..4302    +  misc_feature   MCS (fragment): pBluescript multiple cloning site
   4306..4430    +  protein_bind   attR1: mutant version of attR; recombination site for the Gateway® LR reaction LR Clonase™
   4455..4485    +  promoter       lac UV5 promoter: E. coli lac promoter with an "up" mutation
   4509..4538    +  promoter       cat promoter (fragment): promoter of the E. coli cat gene encoding chloramphenicol acetyltransferase
   4539..5198    +  CDS            CmR: chloramphenicol acetyltransferase; cat; confers resistance to chloramphenicol
   5380..5538    +  CDS            ccdA (fragment): CCDA_ECO57 - Also known as H, letA. Experimental evidence at protein level: Swiss-Prot protein existence level 1. Antitoxin component of a type II toxin-antitoxin (TA) system which inhibits the post-segregational killing (PSK) of plasmid-free cells, also referred to as a plasmid addiction system. Binds to and blocks the activity of CcdB; will also remove bound CcdB protein from the CcdB-GyrA complex by forming a CcdA-CcdB complex, a process termed rejuvenation. Functions as a transcriptional corepressor for the ccdAB operon, repression also requires CcdB (By similarity). From Escherichia coli
   5543..5845    +  CDS            ccdB: CCDB_ECOLI - Also known as G, letB, letD. Experimental evidence at protein level: Swiss-Prot protein existence level 1. Toxic component of a type II toxin-antitoxin (TA) system, functioning in plasmid maintainence. Responsible for the post- segregational killing (PSK) of plasmid-free cells, also referred to as a plasmid addiction system. Half-life of over 2 hours. Cell killing by CcdB is accompanied by filamentation, defects in chromosome and plasmid segregation, defects in cell division, formation of anucleate cells, decreased DNA synthesis and plasmid loss. Interferes with the activity of DN
   5889..6013    -  protein_bind   attR2: mutant version of attR; recombination site for the Gateway® LR reaction LR Clonase™
   6017..6044    +  misc_feature   MCS (fragment): pBluescript multiple cloning site
   6045..6764    +  CDS            EGFP: the original enhanced GFP (Yang et al., 1996) mammalian codon-optimized
   6771..7018    +  terminator     CYC1 terminator: S. cerevisiae CYC1; transcription terminator for CYC1
   7037..7055    -  promoter       T7 promoter: promoter for bacteriophage T7 RNA polymerase
   7063..7218    +  CDS            lacZα (fragment): LacZα fragment of β-galactosidase; lacZ fragment
   7226..7681    +  rep_origin     f1 ori (sequence partly withheld): f1 bacteriophage origin of replication; arrow indicates direction of (+) strand synthesis
   7682..7733    -  misc_feature   bom (fragment): basis of mobility region from pBR322
   7812..8615    -  CDS            URA3: orotidine-5'-phosphate decarboxylase, required for uracil biosynthesis; S. cerevisiae URA3; yeast auxotrophic marker, counterselectable with 5-fluoroorotic acid (5-FOA)
   8616..8831    -  promoter       URA3 promoter: S. cerevisiae URA3
   8846..8895    -  misc_feature   bom (fragment): basis of mobility region from pBR322
   8997..1       -  CDS            rop (fragment) (across the origin): Rop protein, which maintains plasmids at low copy number; rop
