[The description below was written by a language model from this plasmid's Addgene catalogue record and pLannotate feature annotations shown in this document.]
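Description:
pAG426GPD-ccdB-EGFP is an empty Gateway destination vector for protein expression in Saccharomyces cerevisiae, built on the pRS426 backbone and belonging to a suite of yeast Gateway vectors designed for high-throughput genetic analysis. It is a yeast–E. coli shuttle plasmid of about 9 kb. In yeast it replicates episomally from the 2μ origin, which typically gives high copy number, and it is selected through the URA3 auxotrophic marker, which can also be counterselected with 5-FOA. In bacteria it carries a high-copy ColE1/pUC-type origin, an ampicillin resistance gene and an f1 origin. Remnants of the pBluescript-derived region (lac promoter/operator, lacZα fragment, T3 and T7 promoters) flank the expression cassette.

The expression cassette is driven by the strong constitutive GPD (TDH3, annotated as GAP) promoter and ends with the CYC1 terminator. Between them sits the Gateway cassette: attR1 and attR2 sites bracketing a chloramphenicol resistance gene and the ccdB toxin gene. EGFP lies immediately downstream of attR2. In an LR recombination with an entry clone, the gene of interest replaces the CmR–ccdB segment, so an open reading frame lacking a stop codon and kept in frame is expressed as a C-terminal EGFP fusion. Because CcdB poisons gyrase in ordinary E. coli, unrecombined vector is selected against after the reaction, and the empty plasmid must be maintained in a ccdB-tolerant strain, with chloramphenicol and ampicillin selection. Typical uses are constitutive, high-level expression of EGFP-tagged proteins in yeast for localisation or expression studies. The depositor notes that the full sequence is provided as a reference only and may not match the plasmid exactly.
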