Addgene plasmid #14204: pAG426GPD-ccdB-EGFP
Purpose: (Empty Backbone)
Depositing lab: Susan Lindquist. Depositing organization: Whitehead Institute for Biomedical Research. Publication: A suite of Gateway cloning vectors for high-throughput genetic analysis in Saccharomyces cerevisiae. Alberti S, Gitler AD, Lindquist S. Yeast. 2007 Oct . 24(10):913-9. 10.1002/yea.1502 PubMed 17583893.
Backbone
  Vector backbone: pRS426
  Vector type: Yeast Expression ; Gateway Destination
  Selectable markers: URA3
Growth in bacteria
  Bacterial resistance: Chloramphenicol and Ampicillin, 25 & 100 μg/mL
  Growth temperature: 37°C
  Growth strain: ccdB Survival
  Growth instructions: DB3.1, ccdB Survival
  Copy number: Unknown
Gene/Insert
  Gene/Insert name: None
  Tag / fusion protein: EGFP (C terminal on backbone)
  Cloning method: Gateway Cloning
  Sequencing primers: 5′ GPDPro_F
Terms and licenses: Academic/Nonprofit Terms; Industry Terms: Not Available to Industry
Depositor comments: Type of plasmid: 2-micron. This plasmid contains the Gateway technology from Invitrogen; Invitrogen requires purchasing of Gateway Clonase for carrying out the Gateway recombinational cloning reaction http://www.invitrogen.com Please note that the full plasmid sequence is provided as a reference only, and may not match the exact sequence of the plasmid.
How to cite: pAG426GPD-ccdB-EGFP was a gift from Susan Lindquist (Addgene plasmid # 14204 ; http://n2t.net/addgene:14204 ; RRID:Addgene_14204)
