>Addgene plasmid #14204 | pAG426GPD-ccdB-EGFP | addgene partial sequence | sequence record 20577 | 14204 with pRS_marker
TTCATTCATCATTTTTTTTTTATTCTTTTTTTTGATTTCGGTTTCCTTGAAATTTTTTTGATTCGGTAAT
CTCCGAACAGAAGGAAGAACGAAGGAAGGAGCACAGACTTAGATTGGTATATATACGCATATGTAGTGTT
GAAGAAACATGAAATTGCCCAGTATTCTTAACCCAACTGCACAGAACAAAAACCTGCAGGAAACGAAGAT
AAATCATGTCGAAAGCTACATATAAGGAACGTGCTGCTACTCATCCTAGTCCTGTTGCTGCCAAGCTATT
TAATATCATGCACGAAAAGCAAACAAACTTGTGTGCTTCATTGGATGTTCGTACCACCAAGGAATTACTG
GAGTTAGTTGAAGCATTAGGTCCCAAAATTTGTTTACTAAAAACACATGTGGATATCTTGACTGATTTTT
CCATGGAGGGCACAGTTAAGCCGCTAAAGGCATTATCCGCCAAGTACAATTTTTTACTCTTCGAAGACAG
AAAATTTGCTGACATTGGTAATACAGTCAAATTGCAGTACTCTGCGGGTGTATACAGAATAGCAGAATGG
GCAGACATTACGAATGCACACGGTGTGGTGGGCCCAGGTATTGTTAGCGGTTTGAAGCAGGCGGCAGAAG
AAGTAACAAAGGAACCTAGAGGCCTTTTGATGTTAGCAGAATTGTCA
