>Addgene plasmid #14204 | pAG426GPD-ccdB-EGFP | addgene partial sequence | sequence record 20578 | 14204 with GW5
AAGCCTGGGGGTGCCTAATGCGGCCGCCATAGTGACTGGATATGTTGTGTTTTACAGTATTATGTAGTCT
GTTTTTTATGCAAAATCTAATTTAATATATTGATATTTATATCATTTTACGTTTCTCGTTCAGCTTTTTT
GTACAAACTTGTGATGGGGGATCCACTAGTTCTAGAATCCGTCGAAACTAAGTTCTGGTGTTTTAAAACT
AAAAAAAAGACTAACTATAAAAGTAGAATTTAAGAAGTTTAAGAAATAGATTTACAGAATTACAATCAAT
ACCTACCGTCTTTATATACTTATTAGTCAAGTAGGGGAATAATTTCAGGGAACTGGTTTCAACCTTTTTT
TTCAGCTTTTTCCAAATCAGAGAGAGCAGAAGGTAATAGAAGGTGTAAGAAAATGAGATAGATACATGCG
TGGGTCAATTGCCTTGTGTCATCATTTACTCCAGGCAGGTTGCATCACTCCATTGAGGTTGTGCCCGTTT
TTTGCCTGTTTGTGCCCCTGTTCTCTGTAGTTGCGCTAAGAGAATGGACCTATGAACTGATGGTTGGTGA
AGAAAACAATATTTTGGTGCTGGGATTCTTTTTTTTTCTGGATGCCAGC
