>Addgene plasmid #14204 | pAG426GPD-ccdB-EGFP | addgene partial sequence | sequence record 20579 | 14204 with GW3
CGGGGAAGAAGTGGCTGATCTCAGCCACCGCGAAAATGACATCAAAAACGCCATTAACCTGATGTTCTGG
GGAATATAAATGTCAGGCTCCCTTATACACAGCCAGTCTGCAGGTCGACCATAGTGACTGGATATGTTGT
GTTTTACAGTATTATGTAGTCTGTTTTTTATGCAAAATCTAATTTAATATATTGATATTTATATCATTTT
ACGTTTCTCGTTCAGCTTTCTTGTACAAAGTGGTGATGGGCTGCAGGAATTCGATATCAAGCTTAATGGT
GAGCAAGGGCGAGGAGCTGTTCACCGGGGTGGTGCCCATCCTGGTCGAGCTGGACGGCGACGTAAACGGC
CACAAGTTCAGCGTGTCCGGCGAGGGCGAGGGCGATGCCACCTACGGCAAGCTGACCCTGAAGTTCATCT
GCACCACCGGCAAGCTGCCCGTGCCCTGGCCCACCCTCGTGACCACCCTGACCTACGGCGTGCAGTGCTT
CAGCCGCTACCCCGACCACATGAAGCAGCACGACTTCTTCAAGTCCGCCATGCCCGAAGGCTACGTCCAG
GAGCGCACCATCTTCTTCAAGGACGACGGCAACTACAAGACCCGCGCCGAGGTGAAGTTCGAGGGCGACA
CCCTGGTGAACCGCATCGAGCTGAAGGGCATCGACTTCAAGGAGGACGGCAACATCCTGGGGCACAAGCT
GGAGTACAACTACAACAGCCACAACGTCTATATCATGGC
